Addgene plasmid #146291: pAc5.1B-EGFP-DmSmg5-siRNAres-V5His6_F
Purpose: Insect Expression of DmSmg5-siRNAres
Depositing lab: Elisa Izaurralde. Depositing organization: Max Planck Institute for Developmental Biology. Publication: SMG6 is the catalytic endonuclease that cleaves mRNAs containing nonsense codons in metazoan. Huntzinger E, Kashima I, Fauser M, Saulière J, Izaurralde E. RNA. 2008 Dec . 14(12):2609-17. 10.1261/rna.1386208 PubMed 18974281.
Backbone
  Vector backbone: Unknown
  Vector type: Insect Expression
Growth in bacteria
  Bacterial resistance: Ampicillin, 100 μg/mL
  Growth temperature: 37°C
  Growth strain: DH5alpha
  Copy number: Low Copy
Gene/Insert
  Gene/Insert name: DmSmg5-siRNAres
  Species: D. melanogaster (fly)
  Entrez Gene: Smg5 (a.k.a. anon-34Ea, BG:DS08220.2, CG8954, Dmel\CG8954, dSMG5, SMG5)
  Cloning method: Unknown
Terms and licenses: Academic/Nonprofit Terms; Industry Terms: Not Available to Industry
Depositor comments: Plasmids from this collection were made available to the research community and donated after the lab closed. Please note that the sequence provided by the depositing laboratory may be theoretical/predicted or based on Sanger sequencing results. There may be discrepancies between sequencing results obtained by Addgene and the depositor sequence. If an Addgene verified sequence is not available, please contact before placing your order to request that our lab fully sequence the plasmid.
How to cite: pAc5.1B-EGFP-DmSmg5-siRNAres-V5His6_F was a gift from Elisa Izaurralde (Addgene plasmid # 146291 ; http://n2t.net/addgene:146291 ; RRID:Addgene_146291)
