[The description below was written by a language model from this plasmid's Addgene catalogue record and pLannotate feature annotations shown in this document.]
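Description:
pAc5.1B-EGFP-DmSmg5-siRNAres-V5His6_F is a 9.6 kb insect expression plasmid for producing an EGFP-tagged, RNAi-resistant version of Drosophila melanogaster Smg5, a factor in the nonsense-mediated mRNA decay pathway. The catalogue lists the backbone as unknown, although the name and the annotated parts point to a pAc5.1-type vector. In bacteria it is maintained through a ColE1/pUC-type origin and selected with ampicillin via the β-lactamase gene and its own promoter. The repository lists it as low copy even though the origin is annotated as a high-copy type. Short fragments of a tetracycline resistance gene and of SV40 large T antigen are also detected; these appear to be non-functional backbone remnants. No marker for selection in insect cells is annotated, so the plasmid seems suited mainly to transient transfection.

Expression is driven by the constitutive Drosophila actin 5C promoter, which is followed directly by the EGFP coding sequence. The roughly 3.6 kb interval between EGFP and the V5 epitope tag carries no annotation, but its position fits the Smg5 insert named in the record, giving an N-terminal EGFP fusion. The name also indicates a downstream V5-His6 tag. Only V5 is annotated, and the record does not show whether the insert reads through into these tags or ends at its own stop codon. An SV40 polyadenylation signal lies downstream, though it is annotated on the reverse strand.

The "siRNAres" designation implies changes that let the transcript escape RNAi directed against endogenous Smg5, although the specific changes are not recorded. Such constructs are typically used in complementation experiments in cultured fly cells, in which the endogenous protein is depleted and the fluorescent, knockdown-resistant version is expressed in its place to test function or localisation.
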