Features (pLannotate 1.2.2; 9 found; start..end, strand, type, name):
     56..2568    +  promoter       Ac5 promoter: Drosophila melanogaster actin 5C promoter
   2588..3304    +  CDS            EGFP: EGFP is a basic (constitutively fluorescent) green fluorescent protein published in 1996, derived from Aequorea victoria. It is reported to be a rapidly-maturing weak dimer with moderate acid sensitivity.
   6881..6922    +  CDS            V5 tag: epitope tag from simian virus 5
   7022..7156    -  polyA_signal   SV40 poly(A) signal: SV40 polyadenylation signal
   7179..7263    -  CDS            large T antigen (fragment): large T antigen from SV40 (simian virus 40)
   7264..7734    +  CDS            TcR (fragment): tetracycline efflux protein; tet; confers resistance to tetracycline
   7778..8366    -  rep_origin     ori: high-copy-number ColE1/pMB1/pBR322/pUC origin of replication
   8537..9397    -  CDS            AmpR: β-lactamase; bla; confers resistance to ampicillin, carbenicillin, and related antibiotics
   9398..9502    -  promoter       AmpR promoter: bla
>Addgene plasmid #146291 | pAc5.1B-EGFP-DmSmg5-siRNAres-V5His6_F | depositor full sequence | sequence record 288736 | Full Sequence
CTTCAAGGAATTAATTCTATATTCTAAAAACACAAATGATACTTCTAAAAAAAATCATGAATGGCATCAA
CTCTGAATCAAATCTTTGCAGATGCACCTACTTCTCATTTCCACTGTCACATCATTTTTCCAGATCTCGC
TGCCTGTTATGTGGCCCACAAACCAAGACACGTTTTATGGCCATTAAAGCTGGCTGATCGTCGCCAAACA
CCAAATACATATCAATATGTACATTCGAGAAAGAAGCGATCAAAGAAGCGTCTTCGGGCGAGTAGGAGAA
TGCGGAGGAGAAGGAGAACGAGCTGATCTAGTATCTCTCCACAATCCAATGCCAACTGACCAACTGGCCA
TATTCGGAGCAATTTGAAGCCAATTTCCATCGCCTGGCGATCGCTCCATTCTTGGCTATATGTTTTTCAC
CGTTCCCGGGGCCATTTTCAAAGACTCGTCGGTAAGATAAGATTGTGTCACTCGCTGTCTCTCTTCATTT
GTCGAAGAATGCTGAGGAATTTCGCGATGACGTCGGCGAGTATTTTGAAGAATGAGAATAATTTGTATTT
ATACGAAAATCAGTTAGTGGAATTTTCTACAAAAACATGTTATCTATAGATAATTTTGTTGCAAAATATG
TTGACTATGACAAAGATTGTATGTATATACCTTTAATGTATTCTCATTTTCTTATGTATTTATAATGGCA
ATGATGATACTGATGATATTTTAAGATGATGCCAGACCACAGGCTGATTTCTGCGTCTTTTGCCGAACGC
AGTGCATGTGCGGTTGTTGTTTTTTGGAATAGTTTCAATTTTCGGACTGTCCGCTTTGATTTCAGTTTCT
TGGCTTATTCAAAAAGCAAAGTAAAGCCAAAAAAGCGAGATGGCAATACCAAATGCGGCAAAACGGTAGT
GGAAGGAAAGGGGTGCGGGGCAGCGGAAGGAAGGGTGGGGCGGGGCGTGGCGGGGTCTGTGGCTGGGCGC
GACGTCACCGACGTTGGAGCCACTCCTTTGACCATGTGTGCGTGTGTGTATTATTCGTGTCTCGCCACTC
GCCGGTTGTTTTTTTCTTTTTATCTCGCTCTCTCTAGCGCCATCTCGTACGCATGCTCAACGCACCGCAT
GTTGCCGTGTCCTTTATGCGTCATTTTGGCTCGAAATAGGCAATTATTTAAACAAAGATTAGTCAACGAA
AACGCTAAAATAAATAAGTCTACAATATGGTTACTTATTGCCATGTGTGTGCAGCCAACGATAGCAACAA
AAGCAACAACACAGTGGCTTTCCCTCTTTCACTTTTTGTTTGCAAGCGCGTGCGAGCAAGACGGCACGAC
CGGCAAACGCAATTACGCTGACAAAGAGCAGACGAAGTTTTGGCCGAAAAACATCAAGGCGCCTGATACG
AATGCATTTGCAATAACAATTGCGATATTTAATATTGTTTATGAAGCTGTTTGACTTCAAAACACACAAA
AAAAAAAATAAAACAAATTATTTGAAAGAGAATTAGGAATCGGACAGCTTATCGTTACGGGCTAACAGCA
CACCGAGACGAAATAGCTTACCTGACGTCACAGCCTCTGGAAGAACTGCCGCCAAGCAGAGAGAGAGAGA
AAAAGAGGGAGAGCAGCTTAGACCGCATGTGCTTGTGTGTGAGGCGTCTCTCTCTTCGTCTCCTGTTTGC
GCAAACGCATAGACTGCACTGAGAAAATCGATTACCTATTTTTTATGAATGAATATTTGCACTATTACTA
TTCAAAACTATTAAGATAGCAATCACATTCAATAGCCAAATACTATACCACCTGAGCGATGCAACGAAAT
GATCAATTTGAGCAAAAATGCTGCATATTTAGGACGGCATCATTATAGAAATGCTTCTTGCTGTGTACTT
TTCTCTCGTCTGGCAGCTGTTTCGCCGTTATTGTTAAAACCGGCTTAAGTTAGGTGTGTTTTCTACGACT
AGTGATGCCCCTACTAGAAGATGTGTGTTGCACAAATGTCCCTGAATAACCAATTTGAAGTGCAGATAGC
AGTAAACGTAAGCTAATATGAATATTATTTAACTGTAATGTTTTAATATCGCTGGACATTACTAATAAAC
CCACTATAAACACATGTACATATGTATGTTTTGGCATACAATGAGTAGTTGGGGAAAAAATGTGTAAAAG
CACCGTGACCATCACAGCATAAAGATAACCAGCTGAAGTATCGAATATGAGTAACCCCCAAATTGAATCA
CATGCCGCAACTGATAGGACCCATGGAAGTACACTCTTCATGGCGATATACAAGACACACACAAGCACGA
ACACCCAGTTGCGGAGGAAATTCTCCGTAAATGAAAACCCAATCGGCGAACAATTCATACCCATATATGG
TAAAAGTTTTGAACGCGACTTGAGAGCGGAGAGCATTGCGGCTGATAAGGTTTTAGCGCTAAGCGGGCTT
TATAAAACGGGCTGCGGGACCAGTTTTCATATCACTACCGTTTGAGTTCTTGTGCTGTGTGGATACTCCT
CCCGACACAAAGCCGCTCCATCAGCCAGCAGTCGTCTAATCCAGAGACCCCGGATCGGGGTACCAACATG
GTGAGCAAGGGCGAGGAGCTGTTCACCGGGGTGGTGCCCATCCTGGTCGAGCTGGACGGCGACGTAAACG
GCCACAAGTTCAGCGTGTCCGGCGAGGGCGAGGGCGATGCCACCTACGGCAAGCTGACCCTGAAGTTCAT
CTGCACCACCGGCAAGCTGCCCGTGCCCTGGCCCACCCTCGTGACCACCCTGACCTACGGCGTGCAGTGC
TTCAGCCGCTACCCCGACCACATGAAGCAGCACGACTTCTTCAAGTCCGCCATGCCCGAAGGCTACGTCC
AGGAGCGCACCATCTTCTTCAAGGACGACGGCAACTACAAGACCCGCGCCGAGGTGAAGTTCGAGGGCGA
CACCCTGGTGAACCGCATCGAGCTGAAGGGCATCGACTTCAAGGAGGACGGCAACATCCTGGGGCACAAG
CTGGAGTACAACTACAACAGCCACAACGTCTATATCATGGCCGACAAGCAGAAGAACGGCATCAAGGTGA
ACTTCAAGATCCGCCACAACATCGAGGACGGCAGCGTGCAGCTCGCCGACCACTACCAGCAGAACACCCC
CATCGGCGACGGCCCCGTGCTGCTGCCCGACAACCACTACCTGAGCACCCAGTCCGCCCTGAGCAAAGAC
CCCAACGAGAAGCGCGATCACATGGTCCTGCTGGAGTTCGTGACCGCCGCCGGGATCACTCTCGGCATGG
ACGAGCTGTACAAGCCAAGCTTGAATTCTATGGAGGTGACATTCAGCTCGGGCGGATCATCGAACGCCTC
CAGCGAGTGCGCCATAGACGGCGGCACGAATCGCTGTCGCGGCTTGGAGCCCAACAATGGAACCTGCATC
CTCAGCCAGGAGGTAAAGGATCTTTACAGATCCCTCTACACCGCCTCCAAGCAACTGGACGATGCCAAGA
GGAATGTGCAGTCGGTGGGACAGCTGTTCCAACATGAGATTGAGGAAAAGCGCTCGCTCCTAGTGCAGCT
GTGCAAGCAGATCATCTTCAAGGACTACCAGTCGGTGGGCAAGAAGGTGCGCGAGGTGATGTGGCGACGT
GGATACTACGAGTTCATTGCCTTCGTGAAGAAGAACTGGCACAAGCAGTGCCAGGATGCGGCCACGGCCC
AAGAGAACATGCAAAAGCTGGAGCGATTCCTCTGCGCTGGCATCTTCAACTACAAACGATTGTCGGCACG
CATGGAAGAGATCTATGATCTGGATCTAAAGTATTTGATTGATTTCTCCATAATCAGTGATGGCTACATA
AGCGACATGATCGGAGACACCATGGAGTCATCGCACTCGGGCACCCACGCGGTGGACAAGAGTCTGGAGG
CCGTGTCCTTTGCACTCGACACCATACACTCATCGCTGCTCAGTCTGGGCGATCTTCATCGCTACTTTCT
AGACTTTCGCATCGACAGCAAACTAAGCATAAGCAAGGAGCAGGTGGCCAAGTATTATCTGGAGGCCTTC
AAGCTTAATCCGGCCATTGGCATGGCCCAGAACCAGTTGGGTACACTGCACTACGGACAGAATCATGACC
TGGACTCCACTTACCACTACTTGTACTCCCTTGTGTGCATCATACCATTCGAACTAAGCGAAAATAATCT
TAACAAGCTGTTCGCCAAGCACACCGAATACCTAGAGCGTATGGATCCAGAAAAACTAGACTTCAACATC
GAGGACTTCTTTGCCCGTTTCTATCTGATTGTGGACATATTTTTCTTCGACAAGGAAGTGCCGGACTTTA
ACGCTCTGTGCCACTGTGTGCTGATTGATCTACGCAAGATCCTGTGCTCCCAGCAGCTGCGCGTTCCGGA
GCCAAGCATCTTCAAGATTGTCTCCATTCTGTTCTTCTGTCTGTCCAAGCTTAAGATGATCAACTCACCA
AAGGTTTACTCGCTGCACGCCTTTCTGGTTGCTGCCTGTTCCGATCTGATGGACGCCTGCATCGTCAGCA
TCGAGCAGACAATCCTGGCTCGCGCCCAAGACAACGAGCGCTTCCAGGCGGAGTACGAGGAACGCTTTCA
GGAGTTCGATACTGTGGTGCGCAAGTCCCGGAATGAGTACAAGAACTGGCTAGCTGCAGTAGGCGAATGT
GAGCGCAAGGACAAGAAGTTGATGCCACGCCCGCACTCTCTAAAGGATTGCAGTTCGGATTCGCGGGACA
GCCAGCACTCTGGCGAGGAGGCAAAGACCCAGGAGGCTGCTGACGGCGACAAGATCGGTGAGGCCGTTTC
CACGCGCTCCAGTGACGAGGCCAAGGAGTCCGACCTTAAGACCCCGCTCTCCTGCAAGAGCAAGCGACGG
GGAATGCGTCTACGCCGCCGACGCCGCAAGATCGCCCAGTCGGACGACAGCTCCTGCTATGACAGCGAAA
GCGAACTGGACACAGACTTTTACAGCGACGAGGAGGATTACACAGATCTAAGTTCTAACTTTGACACCGA
TTTCAGCGACATTGATGCAGCTGATCCTGGGGAGCCATGCGGCGAAGAGCGCTATGCAGCAGCTAATTAC
AGCAAAAAGGAGCGCAAAGCTGGCGGCGGCGGCGGAGGAGGAGTCGGTGGCGTGGTGTACTCCGACAACG
AAGACGTTGTTATTGAGGAGGAGAAAATCGTGTATCCCAACGAAGTAGAGCGCAGATCCAACTCACAGGA
GGCGGACTCTGAGGAGTTGCTGCGCAGCTTTGAGGTACTGCAGCTGAACTTTAAGAGCGCAGAGGATGCT
CAAAGCAAGCCGGTGGCACCTCCGCCCGTCAGCTTTTCAGAGCCACCAAAGAAGCTGGTTTATCGCAACA
AGTACACCAAGATCAATCCCAACATAGTCATTGACTGTCTGCACAATGAACCGACCATTAGAGCCCTGAA
AATGCTTTTTGACTGGCTGCGAATCAACCCAGAGATTCTCATCGGCTGCTACCACTCGAATCCGGAGTTT
GTGCACAAGATCATGAAGCTTCTCAACTACTGCAACATCGACATCTTCACCAGGAAGGTTTACTTCGAGC
GCGACCTTCTGACCACTGCCAACGTGCGTGATTCTCTGGTCGAGTTATTCGATGTGCGCGCCAACGTTCC
GCTCACCGAGGACTTTGCTTTCAAGAACTTTGACATCTTCCAGAGCACCCAGATTACACTGGACTGGGAG
ACCATTATCCGGGAGCGTGTCACTCCCCAGGAAGAGTCCATTCTCCGTATTTTCAAAATGGTCGACTTTG
GCTTTTTCATTTGCAAGCAGAAGAAGTTTAACTACAGATTCTGCGTCAAGACGCGTCGTTTCACCGAGAC
CCAAAAGAAGAAACAGCGCGAGGAGAAGAAGGGAGGCGGATCACGTCGCCGCGAGCGTCGTACCGCTCCG
AAGACCAACCGAACAAAGCGGAACGAAGGACGCACACGTCGCTACTCCGATCGCAAGAACGGCATCGTCC
GCAAGAGCTACACCAGTAACGAGGAAAAGGACACCGTGGAGGAGTGCCGCAAGATGCCACGCAAGGGTTA
CCTAAGGAATCGCAATGCCGAGAAGGCGGCTGCTGTTATAACCAGTGCCACGGGAACCTCTGTCGCCGGC
GGAACCTCCGCCTCCACAACCACAAACAGTGTCATCGAGAAACTGAATTTGCAGTCCAGCTCGGGGGCCG
ACGAAGAGCGCTCGGAGGCCAAGTCGAAGAAGTGTGAGCTCATGGGCAAGCTGTGGCTGCAAAACGAGGT
GGAGACTTTGGAGGAGGAGCTGCGGGACAGTCCCGCTCATGTGGTGATGTCCCCATTTGTGGTGGTCGAT
TCGAAGGCATTGACCGAATACAATGGCATAGTCAAGTCGCTGGTGAGGACCAAGAAGTGCATTGTCCTCA
TTCCAAATGCAGTGCTCAATGAGTTGGATGACTTGAAGAAACGCAGCGAGAATGTGCGCCATGTCATCCG
TTGGCTGGAGCAGGAGTTTAAACAGGGCAATAGGCACTTGCGTGCCCAGCGCGATAACGAAAGTCAGCCG
CTATCCCTGCTGAAGATATCACGCAAGATGGATCGTGACGCCTCAGTTTTCCTTCAAATTGCCCAGTTCT
GCAATCACTTGGTGGCCAACCATGCCGATCCGCACGTCAGCGAACTGCAGAAGAGCGTCGTCACGTACTT
GTCCGGCGATAATTTGCACGAGAAGAACCGCCAGCAACAGAACTTCAGCTACACCGGCATCCTTGACTCG
ATACCCGTACGCTATGCCCAAATCCAGAGCTTCTACGCAAAATTTAAGGCCAACAAAAAACGCTCGAGTC
TAGAGGGCCCGCGGTTCGAAGGTAAGCCTATCCCTAACCCTCTCCTCGGTCTCGATTCTACGCGTACCGG
TCATCATCACCATCACCATTGAGTTTAAACCCGCTGATCAGCCTCGACTGTGCCTTCTAAGGCCTGAGCT
CGCTGATCAGCCTCGATCGAGGATCCAGACATGATAAGATACATTGATGAGTTTGGACAAACCACAACTA
GAATGCAGTGAAAAAAATGCTTTATTTGTGAAATTTGTGATGCTATTGCTTTATTTGTAACCATTATAAG
CTGCAATAAACAAGTTAACAACAACAATTGCATTCATTTTATGTTTCAGGTTCAGGGGGAGGTGTGGGAG
GTTTTTTAAAGCAAGTAAAACCTCTACAAATGTGGTATGGCTGATTATGATCAGTCGACCGATGCCCTTG
AGAGCCTTCAACCCAGTCAGCTCCTTCCGGTGGGCGCGGGGCATGACTATCGTCGCCGCACTTATGACTG
TCTTCTTTATCATGCAACTCGTAGGACAGGTGCCGGCAGCGCTCTGGGTCATTTTCGGCGAGGACCGCTT
TCGCTGGAGCGCGACGATGATCGGCCTGTCGCTTGCGGTATTCGGAATCTTGCACGCCCTCGCTCAAGCC
TTCGTCACTGGTCCCGCCACCAAACGTTTCGGCGAGAAGCAGGCCATTATCGCCGGCATGGCGGCCGACG
CGCTGGGCTACGTCTTGCTGGCGTTCGCGACGCGAGGCTGGATGGCCTTCCCCATTATGATTCTTCTCGC
TTCCGGCGGCATCGGGATGCCCGCGTTGCAGGCCATGCTGTCCAGGCAGGTAGATGACGACCATCAGGGA
CAGCTTCAAGGATCGCTCGCGGCTCTTACCAGCCAGCAAAAGGCCAGGAACCGTAAAAAGGCCGCGTTGC
TGGCGTTTTTCCATAGGCTCCGCCCCCCTGACGAGCATCACAAAAATCGACGCTCAAGTCAGAGGTGGCG
AAACCCGACAGGACTATAAAGATACCAGGCGTTTCCCCCTGGAAGCTCCCTCGTGCGCTCTCCTGTTCCG
ACCCTGCCGCTTACCGGATACCTGTCCGCCTTTCTCCCTTCGGGAAGCGTGGCGCTTTCTCAATGCTCAC
GCTGTAGGTATCTCAGTTCGGTGTAGGTCGTTCGCTCCAAGCTGGGCTGTGTGCACGAACCCCCCGTTCA
GCCCGACCGCTGCGCCTTATCCGGTAACTATCGTCTTGAGTCCAACCCGGTAAGACACGACTTATCGCCA
CTGGCAGCAGCCACTGGTAACAGGATTAGCAGAGCGAGGTATGTAGGCGGTGCTACAGAGTTCTTGAAGT
GGTGGCCTAACTACGGCTACACTAGAAGGACAGTATTTGGTATCTGCGCTCTGCTGAAGCCAGTTACCTT
CGGAAAAAGAGTTGGTAGCTCTTGATCCGGCAAACAAACCACCGCTGGTAGCGGTGGTTTTTTTGTTTGC
AAGCAGCAGATTACGCGCAGAAAAAAAGGATCTCAAGAAGATCCTTTGATCTTTTCTACGGGGTCTGACG
CTCAGTGGAACGAAAACTCACGTTAAGGGATTTTGGTCATGAGATTATCAAAAAGGATCTTCACCTAGAT
CCTTTTAAATTAAAAATGAAGTTTTAAATCAATCTAAAGTATATATGAGTAAACTTGGTCTGACAGTTAC
CAATGCTTAATCAGTGAGGCACCTATCTCAGCGATCTGTCTATTTCGTTCATCCATAGTTGCCTGACTCC
CCGTCGTGTAGATAACTACGATACGGGAGGGCTTACCATCTGGCCCCAGTGCTGCAATGATACCGCGAGA
CCCACGCTCACCGGCTCCAGATTTATCAGCAATAAACCAGCCAGCCGGAAGGGCCGAGCGCAGAAGTGGT
CCTGCAACTTTATCCGCCTCCATCCAGTCTATTAATTGTTGCCGGGAAGCTAGAGTAAGTAGTTCGCCAG
TTAATAGTTTGCGCAACGTTGTTGCCATTGCTGCAGGCATCGTGGTGTCACGCTCGTCGTTTGGTATGGC
TTCATTCAGCTCCGGTTCCCAACGATCAAGGCGAGTTACATGATCCCCCATGTTGTGCAAAAAAGCGGTT
AGCTCCTTCGGTCCTCCGATCGTTGTCAGAAGTAAGTTGGCCGCAGTGTTATCACTCATGGTTATGGCAG
CACTGCATAATTCTCTTACTGTCATGCCATCCGTAAGATGCTTTTCTGTGACTGGTGAGTACTCAACCAA
GTCATTCTGAGAATAGTGTATGCGGCGACCGAGTTGCTCTTGCCCGGCGTCAACACGGGATAATACCGCG
CCACATAGCAGAACTTTAAAAGTGCTCATCATTGGAAAACGTTCTTCGGGGCGAAAACTCTCAAGGATCT
TACCGCTGTTGAGATCCAGTTCGATGTAACCCACTCGTGCACCCAACTGATCTTCAGCATCTTTTACTTT
CACCAGCGTTTCTGGGTGAGCAAAAACAGGAAGGCAAAATGCCGCAAAAAAGGGAATAAGGGCGACACGG
AAATGTTGAATACTCATACTCTTCCTTTTTCAATATTATTGAAGCATTTATCAGGGTTATTGTCTCATGA
GCGGATACATATTTGAATGTATTTAGAAAAATAAACAAATAGGGGTTCCGCGCACATTTCCCCGAAAAGT
GCCACCTGACGTCTAAGAAACCATTATTATCATGACATTAACCTATAAAAATAGGCGTATCACGAGGCCC
TTTCGT
